Addgene plasmid #211423: pmVen-C16orf59
Purpose: mammalian expression of human C16orf59 N-terminally fused to mVenus
Depositing lab: Helmut Pospiech. Depositing organization: Leibniz Institute on Aging - Fritz Lipmann Institute (FLI).
Backbone
  Vector backbone: pmVenus-C1
  Vector type: Mammalian Expression
Growth in bacteria
  Bacterial resistance: Kanamycin, 50 μg/mL
  Growth temperature: 37°C
  Growth strain: DH5alpha
  Copy number: High Copy
Gene/Insert
  Gene/Insert name: C16orf59 (alt name: TEDC2)
  Species: H. sapiens (human)
  Entrez Gene: C16orf59 (a.k.a. FLJ13909)
  Tag / fusion protein: mVenus (N terminal on insert)
  Cloning method: Restriction Enzyme; 5′ cloning site EcoRI (not destroyed); 3′ cloning site BamHI (not destroyed)
Terms and licenses: Academic/Nonprofit Terms; Industry Terms: Not Available to Industry
Depositor comments: generated by Julia Kutz (Leibniz Institute on Aging - Fritz Lipmann Institute, D-07745 Jena, Germany)
How to cite: pmVen-C16orf59 was a gift from Helmut Pospiech (Addgene plasmid # 211423 ; http://n2t.net/addgene:211423 ; RRID:Addgene_211423)
