[The description below was written by a language model from this plasmid's Addgene catalogue record and pLannotate feature annotations shown in this document.]
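Description:
pmVen-C16orf59 is a 6,012-nt mammalian expression plasmid built on the pmVenus-C1 backbone, a C1-type fluorescent protein fusion vector in which the fluorophore sits upstream of the multiple cloning site. It carries the human C16orf59 coding sequence, also known as TEDC2, cloned between EcoRI and BamHI sites, both of which were preserved. The insert lies directly downstream of mVenus, a rapidly maturing monomeric yellow fluorescent protein derived from Aequorea victoria. A short stretch of residual cloning-site sequence links the two, so the product is a fusion with mVenus at the N terminus of TEDC2. Transcription is driven by the human cytomegalovirus immediate early enhancer and promoter and is terminated by an SV40 polyadenylation signal.

The plasmid is propagated in E. coli at high copy number from a ColE1/pUC-type origin and is selected with kanamycin. The selection cassette is dual purpose. A bacterial bla promoter and the SV40 enhancer/early promoter sit in tandem ahead of the Tn5 aminoglycoside phosphotransferase gene (NeoR/KanR), which is followed by an HSV thymidine kinase poly(A) signal. This arrangement gives kanamycin resistance in bacteria and should permit G418 selection of transfected mammalian cells. An f1 bacteriophage origin is also present and allows single-stranded DNA production. The short annotated fragments of the RSF origin, SV40 large T antigen, ble and the bGH poly(A) signal appear to be backbone remnants or partial sequence matches rather than functional elements.

The stated purpose is expression of fluorescently tagged human C16orf59 in mammalian cells. Such a fusion would suit live or fixed imaging of the protein's localisation, although the record does not describe specific experiments.
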