Features (pLannotate 1.2.2; 16 found; start..end, strand, type, name):
     13..72      +  rep_origin     RSF ori (fragment): Plasmids containing the RSF 1030 origin of replication can be propagated in E. coli cells that contain additional plasmids with compatible origins.
    140..443     +  enhancer       CMV enhancer: human cytomegalovirus immediate early enhancer
    444..647     +  promoter       CMV promoter: human cytomegalovirus (CMV) immediate early promoter
    692..1408    +  CDS            mVenus: mVenus is a basic (constitutively fluorescent) yellow fluorescent protein published in 2006, derived from Aequorea victoria. It is reported to be a rapidly-maturing monomer with moderate acid sensitivity.
   1409..1443    +  misc_feature   MCS (fragment): multiple cloning site
   1448..2746    +  CDS            TEDC2: TEDC2_HUMAN - Also known as C16orf59 From Homo sapiens (Human).
   2772..2856    +  CDS            large T antigen (fragment): large T antigen from SV40 (simian virus 40)
   2879..3000    +  polyA_signal   SV40 poly(A) signal: SV40 polyadenylation signal
   3034..3462    -  rep_origin     f1 ori (sequence partly withheld): f1 bacteriophage origin of replication; arrow indicates direction of (+) strand synthesis
   3489..3593    +  promoter       AmpR promoter: bla
   3595..3952    +  promoter       SV40 promoter: SV40 enhancer and early promoter
   3987..4781    +  CDS            NeoR/KanR: aminoglycoside phosphotransferase from Tn5; aph(3')-II (or nptII); confers resistance to neomycin, kanamycin, and G418 (Geneticin®)
   4802..4954    +  CDS            ble (fragment): BLE_KLEPN - Experimental evidence at protein level: Swiss-Prot protein existence level 1. Binding protein with a strong affinity to the bleomycin family of antibiotics. Binds to CL990; an antimitotic-antibiotic compound. From Klebsiella pneumoniae.
   5013..5060    +  polyA_signal   HSV TK poly(A) signal: herpes simplex virus thymidine kinase polyadenylation signal (Cole and Stacy, 1985)
   5151..5167    -  polyA_signal   bGH poly(A) signal (fragment): bovine growth hormone polyadenylation signal
   5389..5977    +  rep_origin     ori: high-copy-number ColE1/pMB1/pBR322/pUC origin of replication
>Addgene plasmid #211423 | pmVen-C16orf59 | addgene full sequence | sequence record 420526 | Addgene NGS Result
CTTTTGCTGGCCTTTTGCTCACATGTTCTTTCCTGCGTTATCCCCTGATTCTGTGGATAACCGTATTACC
GCCATGCATTAGTTATTAATAGTAATCAATTACGGGGTCATTAGTTCATAGCCCATATATGGAGTTCCGC
GTTACATAACTTACGGTAAATGGCCCGCCTGGCTGACCGCCCAACGACCCCCGCCCATTGACGTCAATAA
TGACGTATGTTCCCATAGTAACGCCAATAGGGACTTTCCATTGACGTCAATGGGTGGAGTATTTACGGTA
AACTGCCCACTTGGCAGTACATCAAGTGTATCATATGCCAAGTACGCCCCCTATTGACGTCAATGACGGT
AAATGGCCCGCCTGGCATTATGCCCAGTACATGACCTTATGGGACTTTCCTACTTGGCAGTACATCTACG
TATTAGTCATCGCTATTACCATGGTGATGCGGTTTTGGCAGTACATCAATGGGCGTGGATAGCGGTTTGA
CTCACGGGGATTTCCAAGTCTCCACCCCATTGACGTCAATGGGAGTTTGTTTTGGCACCAAAATCAACGG
GACTTTCCAAAATGTCGTAACAACTCCGCCCCATTGACGCAAATGGGCGGTAGGCGTGTACGGTGGGAGG
TCTATATAAGCAGAGCTGGTTTAGTGAACCGTCAGATCCGCTAGCGCTACCGGTCGCCACCATGGTGAGC
AAGGGCGAGGAGCTGTTCACCGGGGTGGTGCCCATCCTGGTCGAGCTGGACGGCGACGTAAACGGCCACA
AGTTCAGCGTGTCCGGCGAGGGCGAGGGCGATGCCACCTACGGCAAGCTGACCCTGAAGCTGATCTGCAC
CACCGGCAAGCTGCCCGTGCCCTGGCCCACCCTCGTGACCACCCTGGGCTACGGCCTGCAGTGCTTCGCC
CGCTACCCCGACCACATGAAGCAGCACGACTTCTTCAAGTCCGCCATGCCCGAAGGCTACGTCCAGGAGC
GCACCATCTTCTTCAAGGACGACGGCAACTACAAGACCCGCGCCGAGGTGAAGTTCGAGGGCGACACCCT
GGTGAACCGCATCGAGCTGAAGGGCATCGACTTCAAGGAGGACGGCAACATCCTGGGGCACAAGCTGGAG
TACAACTACAACAGCCACAACGTCTATATCACCGCCGACAAGCAGAAGAACGGCATCAAGGCCAACTTCA
AGATCCGCCACAACATCGAGGACGGCGGCGTGCAGCTCGCCGACCACTACCAGCAGAACACCCCCATCGG
CGACGGCCCCGTGCTGCTGCCCGACAACCACTACCTGAGCTACCAGTCCAAGCTGAGCAAAGACCCCAAC
GAGAAGCGCGATCACATGGTCCTGCTGGAGTTCGTGACCGCCGCCGGGATCACTCTCGGCATGGACGAGC
TGTACAAGTCCGGACTCAGATCTCGAGCTCAAGCTTCGAATTCCTTCATGCTGCCGGCGGGCTGCTCGCG
CCGGCTGGTGGCCGAGCTGCAGGGCGCCCTGGACGCCTGCGCACAGCGACAATTGCAATTGGAGCAGAGC
CTGCGCGTTTGCCGTCGGCTGCTGCATGCCTGGGAACCAACTGGGACCCGGGCTTTGAAGCCACCTCCAG
GGCCAGAAACTAATGGAGAGGACCCCCTTCCAGCATGCACACCCAGTCCACAAGACCTCAAAGAGTTGGA
GTTTCTGACCCAGGCACTGGAGAAGGCTGTACGAGTTCGAAGAGGCATCACTAAGGCCGGAGAGAGAGAC
AAGGCCCCCAGCCTGAAATCTAGGTCCATTGTCACCTCTTCTGGCACGACAGCCTCCGCCCCACCGCATT
CCCCAGGCCAAGCTGGTGGCCATGCTTCAGACACGAGACCCACCAAGGGCCTCCGCCAGACCACGGTGCC
TGCCAAGGGCCACCCTGAGCGCCGGCTGCTGTCAGTGGGGGATGGGACCCGTGTTGGGATGGGAGCCCGA
ACCCCCAGGCCTGGGGCGGGCCTCAGGGACCAGCAAATGGCCCCATCCGCTGCTCCTCAGGCCCCAGAAG
CCTTCACACTCAAGGAGAAGGGGCACCTGCTGCGGCTGCCTGCGGCATTCAGGAAAGCAGCTTCCCAGAA
CTCGAGCCTGTGGGCCCAGCTCAGTTCCACACAGACCAGTGATTCCACGGATGCCGCCGCTGCCAAAACC
CAGTTCCTCCAGAACATGCAGACAGCTTCAGGCGGGCCCCAGCCCAGGCTCAGTGCTGTGGAGGTGGAGG
CGGAGGCGGGGCGCCTGCGGAAGGCCTGCTCGCTGCTGAGACTGCGCATGAGGGAGGAGCTCTCGGCAGC
CCCCATGGACTGGATGCAGGAGTACCGCTGCCTGCTCACGCTGGAGGGGCTGCAGGCCATGGTGGGCCAG
TGTCTGCACAGGCTGCAGGAGCTGCGTGCAGCGGTGGCGGAACAGCCACCAAGACCATGTCCTGTGGGGA
GGCCCCCCGGAGCCTCGCCGTCCTGTGGGGGTAGAGCGGAGCCTGCATGGAGCCCCCAGCTGCTTGTCTA
CTCCAGCACCCAGGAGCTGCAGACCCTGGCGGCCCTCAAGCTGCGAGTGGCTGTGCTGGACCAGCAGATC
CACTTGGAAAAGGTCCTGATGGCTGAACTCCTCCCCCTGGTAAGCGCTGCACAGCCGCAGGGGCCGCCCT
GGCTGGCCCTGTGCCGGGCTGTGCACAGCCTGCTCTGCGAGGGAGGAGCACGTGTCCTTACCATCCTGCG
GGATGAACCTGCAGTCTGAGGATCCACCGGATCTAGATAACTGATCATAATCAGCCATACCACATTTGTA
GAGGTTTTACTTGCTTTAAAAAACCTCCCACACCTCCCCCTGAACCTGAAACATAAAATGAATGCAATTG
TTGTTGTTAACTTGTTTATTGCAGCTTATAATGGTTACAAATAAAGCAATAGCATCACAAATTTCACAAA
TAAAGCATTTTTTTCACTGCATTCTAGTTGTGGTTTGTCCAAACTCATCAATGTATCTTAACGCGTAAAT
TGTAAGCGTTAATATTTTGTTAAAATTCGCGTTAAATTTTTGTTAAATCAGCTCATTTTTTAACCAATAG
GCCGAAATCGGCAAAATCCCTTATAAATCAAAAGAATAGACCGAGATAGGGT
[37 nt withheld, positions 3133-3169]
AAAGAACGTGGACTCCAACGTCAAAGG
[49 nt withheld, positions 3197-3245]
T
[91 nt withheld, positions 3247-3337]
G
[124 nt withheld, positions 3339-3462]
CAGGTGGCACTTTTCGGGGAAATGTGCGCGGAACCCCTATTTGTTTATTTTTCTAAATACATTCAAATAT
GTATCCGCTCATGAGACAATAACCCTGATAAATGCTTCAATAATATTGAAAAAGGAAGAGTCCTGAGGCG
GAAAGAACCAGCTGTGGAATGTGTGTCAGTTAGGGTGTGGAAAGTCCCCAGGCTCCCCAGCAGGCAGAAG
TATGCAAAGCATGCATCTCAATTAGTCAGCAACCAGGTGTGGAAAGTCCCCAGGCTCCCCAGCAGGCAGA
AGTATGCAAAGCATGCATCTCAATTAGTCAGCAACCATAGTCCCGCCCCTAACTCCGCCCATCCCGCCCC
TAACTCCGCCCAGTTCCGCCCATTCTCCGCCCCATGGCTGACTAATTTTTTTTATTTATGCAGAGGCCGA
GGCCGCCTCGGCCTCTGAGCTATTCCAGAAGTAGTGAGGAGGCTTTTTTGGAGGCCTAGGCTTTTGCAAA
GATCGATCAAGAGACAGGATGAGGATCGTTTCGCATGATTGAACAAGATGGATTGCACGCAGGTTCTCCG
GCCGCTTGGGTGGAGAGGCTATTCGGCTATGACTGGGCACAACAGACAATCGGCTGCTCTGATGCCGCCG
TGTTCCGGCTGTCAGCGCAGGGGCGCCCGGTTCTTTTTGTCAAGACCGACCTGTCCGGTGCCCTGAATGA
ACTGCAAGACGAGGCAGCGCGGCTATCGTGGCTGGCCACGACGGGCGTTCCTTGCGCAGCTGTGCTCGAC
GTTGTCACTGAAGCGGGAAGGGACTGGCTGCTATTGGGCGAAGTGCCGGGGCAGGATCTCCTGTCATCTC
ACCTTGCTCCTGCCGAGAAAGTATCCATCATGGCTGATGCAATGCGGCGGCTGCATACGCTTGATCCGGC
TACCTGCCCATTCGACCACCAAGCGAAACATCGCATCGAGCGAGCACGTACTCGGATGGAAGCCGGTCTT
GTCGATCAGGATGATCTGGACGAAGAGCATCAGGGGCTCGCGCCAGCCGAACTGTTCGCCAGGCTCAAGG
CGAGCATGCCCGACGGCGAGGATCTCGTCGTGACCCATGGCGATGCCTGCTTGCCGAATATCATGGTGGA
AAATGGCCGCTTTTCTGGATTCATCGACTGTGGCCGGCTGGGTGTGGCGGACCGCTATCAGGACATAGCG
TTGGCTACCCGTGATATTGCTGAAGAGCTTGGCGGCGAATGGGCTGACCGCTTCCTCGTGCTTTACGGTA
TCGCCGCTCCCGATTCGCAGCGCATCGCCTTCTATCGCCTTCTTGACGAGTTCTTCTGAGCGGGACTCTG
GGGTTCGAAATGACCGACCAAGCGACGCCCAACCTGCCATCACGAGATTTCGATTCCACCGCCGCCTTCT
ATGAAAGGTTGGGCTTCGGAATCGTTTTCCGGGACGCCGGCTGGATGATCCTCCAGCGCGGGGATCTCAT
GCTGGAGTTCTTCGCCCACCCTAGGGGGAGGCTAACTGAAACACGGAAGGAGACAATACCGGAAGGAACC
CGCGCTATGACGGCAATAAAAAGACAGAATAAAACGCACGGTGTTGGGTCGTTTGTTCATAAACGCGGGG
TTCGGTCCCAGGGCTGGCACTCTGTCGATACCCCACCGAGACCCCATTGGGGCCAATACGCCCGCGTTTC
TTCCTTTTCCCCACCCCACCCCCCAAGTTCGGGTGAAGGCCCAGGGCTCGCAGCCAACGTCGGGGCGGCA
GGCCCTGCCATAGCCTCAGGTTACTCATATATACTTTAGATTGATTTAAAACTTCATTTTTAATTTAAAA
GGATCTAGGTGAAGATCCTTTTTGATAATCTCATGACCAAAATCCCTTAACGTGAGTTTTCGTTCCACTG
AGCGTCAGACCCCGTAGAAAAGATCAAAGGATCTTCTTGAGATCCTTTTTTTCTGCGCGTAATCTGCTGC
TTGCAAACAAAAAAACCACCGCTACCAGCGGTGGTTTGTTTGCCGGATCAAGAGCTACCAACTCTTTTTC
CGAAGGTAACTGGCTTCAGCAGAGCGCAGATACCAAATACTGTTCTTCTAGTGTAGCCGTAGTTAGGCCA
CCACTTCAAGAACTCTGTAGCACCGCCTACATACCTCGCTCTGCTAATCCTGTTACCAGTGGCTGCTGCC
AGTGGCGATAAGTCGTGTCTTACCGGGTTGGACTCAAGACGATAGTTACCGGATAAGGCGCAGCGGTCGG
GCTGAACGGGGGGTTCGTGCACACAGCCCAGCTTGGAGCGAACGACCTACACCGAACTGAGATACCTACA
GCGTGAGCTATGAGAAAGCGCCACGCTTCCCGAAGGGAGAAAGGCGGACAGGTATCCGGTAAGCGGCAGG
GTCGGAACAGGAGAGCGCACGAGGGAGCTTCCAGGGGGAAACGCCTGGTATCTTTATAGTCCTGTCGGGT
TTCGCCACCTCTGACTTGAGCGTCGATTTTTGTGATGCTCGTCAGGGGGGCGGAGCCTATGGAAAAACGC
CAGCAACGCGGCCTTTTTACGGTTCCTGGC
